>Addgene plasmid #14137 | pAG305GAL-ccdB | depositor full sequence | sequence record 7800 | Author sequence
TCGCGCGTTTCGGTGATGACGGTGAAAACCTCTGACACATGCAGCTCCCGGAGACGGTCACAGCTTGTCT
GTAAGCGGATGCCGGGAGCAGACAAGCCCGTCAGGGCGCGTCAGCGGGTGTTGGCGGGTGTCGGGGCTGG
CTTAACTATGCGGCATCAGAGCAGATTGTACTGAGAGTGCACCATATCGACTACGTCGTAAGGCCGTTTC
TGACAGAGTAAAATTCTTGAGGGAACTTTCACCATTATGGGAAATGGTTCAAGAAGGTATTGACTTAAAC
TCCATCAAATGGTCAGGTCATTGAGTGTTTTTTATTTGTTGTATTTTTTTTTTTTTAGAGAAAATCCTCC
AATATCAAATTAGGAATCGTAGTTTCATGATTTTCTGTTACACCTAACTTTTTGTGTGGTGCCCTCCTCC
TTGTCAATATTAATGTTAAAGTGCAATTCTTTTTCCTTATCACGTTGAGCCATTAGTATCAATTTGCTTA
CCTGTATTCCTTTACTATCCTCCTTTTTCTCCTTCTTGATAAATGTATGTAGATTGCGTATATAGTTTCG
TCTACCCTATGAACATATTCCATTTTGTAATTTCGTGTCGTTTCTATTATGAATTTCATTTATAAAGTTT
ATGTACAAATATCATAAAAAAAGAGAATCTTTTTAAGCAAGGATTTTCTTAACTTCTTCGGCGACAGCAT
CACCGACTTCGGTGGTACTGTTGGAACCACCTAAATCACCAGTTCTGATACCTGCATCCAAAACCTTTTT
AACTGCATCTTCAATGGCCTTACCTTCTTCAGGCAAGTTCAATGACAATTTCAACATCATTGCAGCAGAC
AAGATAGTGGCGATAGGGTCAACCTTATTCTTTGGCAAATCTGGAGCAGAACCGTGGCATGGTTCGTACA
AACCAAATGCGGTGTTCTTGTCTGGCAAAGAGGCCAAGGACGCAGATGGCAACAAACCCAAGGAACCTGG
GATAACGGAGGCTTCATCGGAGATGATATCACCAAACATGTTGCTGGTGATTATAATACCATTTAGGTGG
GTTGGGTTCTTAACTAGGATCATGGCGGCAGAATCAATCAATTGATGTTGAACCTTCAATGTAGGGAATT
CGTTCTTGATGGTTTCCTCCACAGTTTTTCTCCATAATCTTGAAGAGGCCAAAACATTAGCTTTATCCAA
GGACCAAATAGGCAATGGTGGCTCATGTTGTAGGGCCATGAAAGCGGCCATTCTTGTGATTCTTTGCACT
TCTGGAACGGTGTATTGTTCACTATCCCAAGCGACACCATCACCATCGTCTTCCTTTCTCTTACCAAAGT
AAATACCTCCCACTAATTCTCTGACAACAACGAAGTCAGTACCTTTAGCAAATTGTGGCTTGATTGGAGA
TAAGTCTAAAAGAGAGTCGGATGCAAAGTTACATGGTCTTAAGTTGGCGTACAATTGAAGTTCTTTACGG
ATTTTTAGTAAACCTTGTTCAGGTCTAACACTACCGGTACCCCATTTAGGACCACCCACAGCACCTAACA
AAACGGCATCAACCTTCTTGGAGGCTTCCAGCGCCTCATCTGGAAGTGGGACACCTGTAGCATCGATAGC
AGCACCACCAATTAAATGATTTTCGAAATCGAACTTGACATTGGAACGAACATCAGAAATAGCTTTAAGA
ACCTTAATGGCTTCGGCTGTGATTTCTTGACCAACGTGGTCACCTGGCAAAACGACGATCTTCTTAGGGG
CAGACATAGGGGCAGACATTAGAATGGTATATCCTTGAAATATATATATATATTGCTGAAATGTAAAAGG
TAAGAAAAGTTAGAAAGTAAGACGATTGCTAACCACCTATTGGAAAAAACAATAGGTCCTTAAATAATAT
TGTCAACTTCAAGTATTGTGATGCAAGCATTTAGTCATGAACGCTTCTCTATTCTATATGAAAAGCCGGT
TCCGGCCTCTCACCTTTCCTTTTTCTCCCAATTTTTCAGTTGAAAAAGGTATATGCGTCAGGCGACCTCT
GAAATTAACAAAAAATTTCCAGTCATCGAATTTGATTCTGTGCGATAGCGCCCCTGTGTGTTCTCGTTAT
GTTGAGGAAAAAAATAATGGTTGCTAAGAGATTCGAACTCTTGCATCTTACGATACCTGAGTATTCCCAC
AGTTAACTGCGGTCAAGATATTTCTTGAATCAGGCGCCTTAGACCGCTCGGCCAAACAACCAATTACTTG
TTGAGAAATAGAGTATAATTATCCTATAAATATAACGTTTTTGAACACACATGAACAAGGAAGTACAGGA
CAATTGATTTTGAAGAGAATGTGGATTTTGATGTAATTGTTGGGATTCCATTTTTAATAAGGCAATAATA
TTAGGTATGTGGATATACTAGAAGTTCTCCTCGAGGGTCGATATGCGGTGTGAAATACCGCACAGATGCG
TAAGGAGAAAATACCGCATCAGGAAATTGTAAACGTTAATATTTTGTTAAAATTCGCGTTAAATTTTTGT
TAAATCAGCTCATTTTTTAACCAATAGGCCGAAATCGGCAAAATCCCTTATAAATCAAAAGAATAGACCG
AGATAGGGT
[37 nt withheld, positions 2600-2636]
AAAGAACGTGGACTCCAACGTCAAAGG
[49 nt withheld, positions 2664-2712]
T
[91 nt withheld, positions 2714-2804]
G
[124 nt withheld, positions 2806-2929]
CGCGCCATTCGCCATTCAGGCTGCGCAACTGTTGGGAAGGGCGATCGGTGCGGGCCTCTTCGCTATTACG
CCAGCTGGCGAAGGGGGGATGTGCTGCAAGGCGATTAAGTTGGGTAACGCCAGGGTTTTCCCAGTCACGA
CGTTGTAAAACGACGGCCAGTGAATTGTAATACGACTCACTATAGGGCGAATTGGAGCTCTAGTACGGAT
TAGAAGCCGCCGAGCGGGCGACAGCCCTCCGACGGAAGACTCTCCTCCGTGCGTCCTCGTCTTCACCGGT
CGCGTTCCTGAAACGCAGATGTGCCTCGCGCCGCACTGCTCCGAACAATAAAGATTCTACAATACTAGCT
TTTATGGTTATGAAGAGGAAAAATTGGCAGTAACCTGGCCCCACAAACCTTCAAATTAACGAATCAAATT
AACAACCATAGGATGATAATGCGATTAGTTTTTTAGCCTTATTTCTGGGGTAATTAATCAGCGAAGCGAT
GATTTTTGATCTATTAACAGATATATAAATGGAAAAGCTGCATAACCACTTTAACTAATACTTTCAACAT
TTTCAGTTTGTATTACTTCTTATTCAAATGTCATAAAAGTATCAACAAAAAATTGTTAATATACCTCTAT
ACTTTAACGTCAAGGAGAAAAAACCCCGGATTCTAGAACTAGTGGATCCCCCATCACAAGTTTGTACAAA
AAAGCTGAACGAGAAACGTAAAATGATATAAATATCAATATATTAAATTAGATTTTGCATAAAAAACAGA
CTACATAATACTGTAAAACACAACATATCCAGTCACTATGGCGGCCGCATTAGGCACCCCAGGCTTTACA
CTTTATGCTTCCGGCTCGTATAATGTGTGGATTTTGAGTTAGGATCCGTCGAGATTTTCAGGAGCTAAGG
AAGCTAAAATGGAGAAAAAAATCACTGGATATACCACCGTTGATATATCCCAATGGCATCGTAAAGAACA
TTTTGAGGCATTTCAGTCAGTTGCTCAATGTACCTATAACCAGACCGTTCAGCTGGATATTACGGCCTTT
TTAAAGACCGTAAAGAAAAATAAGCACAAGTTTTATCCGGCCTTTATTCACATTCTTGCCCGCCTGATGA
ATGCTCATCCGGAATTCCGTATGGCAATGAAAGACGGTGAGCTGGTGATATGGGATAGTGTTCACCCTTG
TTACACCGTTTTCCATGAGCAAACTGAAACGTTTTCATCGCTCTGGAGTGAATACCACGACGATTTCCGG
CAGTTTCTACACATATATTCGCAAGATGTGGCGTGTTACGGTGAAAACCTGGCCTATTTCCCTAAAGGGT
TTATTGAGAATATGTTTTTCGTCTCAGCCAATCCCTGGGTGAGTTTCACCAGTTTTGATTTAAACGTGGC
CAATATGGACAACTTCTTCGCCCCCGTTTTCACCATGGGCAAATATTATACGCAAGGCGACAAGGTGCTG
ATGCCGCTGGCGATTCAGGTTCATCATGCCGTCTGTGATGGCTTCCATGTCGGCAGAATGCTTAATGAAT
TACAACAGTACTGCGATGAGTGGCAGGGCGGGGCGTAAACGCCGCGTGGATCCGGCTTACTAAAAGCCAG
ATAACAGTATGCGTATTTGCGCGCTGATTTTTGCGGTATAAGAATATATACTGATATGTATACCCGAAGT
ATGTCAAAAAGAGGTATGCTATGAAGCAGCGTATTACAGTGACAGTTGACAGCGACAGCTATCAGTTGCT
CAAGGCATATATGATGTCAATATCTCCGGTCTGGTAAGCACAACCATGCAGAATGAAGCCCGTCGTCTGC
GTGCCGAACGCTGGAAAGCGGAAAATCAGGAAGGGATGGCTGAGGTCGCCCGGTTTATTGAAATGAACGG
CTCTTTTGCTGACGAGAACAGGGGCTGGTGAAATGCAGTTTAAGGTTTACACCTATAAAAGAGAGAGCCG
TTATCGTCTGTTTGTGGATGTACAGAGTGATATTATTGACACGCCCGGGCGACGGATGGTGATCCCCCTG
GCCAGTGCACGTCTGCTGTCAGATAAAGTCTCCCGTGAACTTTACCCGGTGGTGCATATCGGGGATGAAA
GCTGGCGCATGATGACCACCGATATGGCCAGTGTGCCGGTCTCCGTTATCGGGGAAGAAGTGGCTGATCT
CAGCCACCGCGAAAATGACATCAAAAACGCCATTAACCTGATGTTCTGGGGAATATAAATGTCAGGCTCC
CTTATACACAGCCAGTCTGCAGGTCGACCATAGTGACTGGATATGTTGTGTTTTACAGTATTATGTAGTC
TGTTTTTTATGCAAAATCTAATTTAATATATTGATATTTATATCATTTTACGTTTCTCGTTCAGCTTTCT
TGTACAAAGTGGTGATGGGCTGCAGGAATTCGATATCAAGCTTATCGATACCGTCGACCTCGAGTCATGT
AATTAGTTATGTCACGCTTACATTCACGCCCTCCCCCCACATCCGCTCTAACCGAAAAGGAAGGAGTTAG
ACAACCTGAAGTCTAGGTCCCTATTTATTTTTTTATAGTTATGTTAGTATTAAGAACGTTATTTATATTT
CAAATTTTTCTTTTTTTTCTGTACAGACGCGTGTACGCATGTAACATTATACTGAAAACCTTGCTTGAGA
AGGTTTTGGGACGCTCGAAGGCTTTAATTTGCGGCCGGTACCCAGCTTTTGTTCCCTTTAGTGAGGGTTA
ATTCCGAGCTTGGCGTAATCATGGTCATAGCTGTTTCCTGTGTGAAATTGTTATCCGCTCACAATTCCAC
ACAACATAGGAGCCGGAAGCATAAAGTGTAAAGCCTGGGGTGCCTAATGAGTGAGGTAACTCACATTAAT
TGCGTTGCGCTCACTGCCCGCTTTCCAGTCGGGAAACCTGTCGTGCCAGCTGCATTAATGAATCGGCCAA
CGCGCGGGGAGAGGCGGTTTGCGTATTGGGCGCTCTTCCGCTTCCTCGCTCACTGACTCGCTGCGCTCGG
TCGTTCGGCTGCGGCGAGCGGTATCAGCTCACTCAAAGGCGGTAATACGGTTATCCACAGAATCAGGGGA
TAACGCAGGAAAGAACATGTGAGCAAAAGGCCAGCAAAAGGCCAGGAACCGTAAAAAGGCCGCGTTGCTG
GCGTTTTTCCATAGGCTCGGCCCCCCTGACGAGCATCACAAAAATCGACGCTCAAGTCAGAGGTGGCGAA
ACCCGACAGGACTATAAAGATACCAGGCGTTCCCCCCTGGAAGCTCCCTCGTGCGCTCTCCTGTTCCGAC
CCTGCCGCTTACCGGATACCTGTCCGCCTTTCTCCCTTCGGGAAGCGTGGCGCTTTCTCAATGCTCACGC
TGTAGGTATCTCAGTTCGGTGTAGGTCGTTCGCTCCAAGCTGGGCTGTGTGCACGAACCCCCCGTTCAGC
CCGACCGCTGCGCCTTATCCGGTAACTATCGTCTTGAGTCCAACCCGGTAAGACACGACTTATCGCCACT
GGCAGCAGCCACTGGTAACAGGATTAGCAGAGCGAGGTATGTAGGCGGTGCTACAGAGTTCTTGAAGTGG
TGGCCTAACTACGGCTACACTAGAAGGACAGTATTTGGTATCTGCGCTCTGCTGAAGCCAGTTACCTTCG
GAAAAAGAGTTGGTAGCTCTTGATCCGGCAAACAAACCACCGCTGGTAGCGGTGGTTTTTTTGTTTGCAA
GCAGCAGATTACGCGCAGAAAAAAAGGATCTCAAGAAGATCCTTTGATCTTTTCTACGGGGTCTGACGCT
CAGTGGAACGAAAACTCACGTTAAGGGATTTTGGTCATGAGATTATCAAAAAGGATCTTCACCTAGATCC
TTTTAAATTAAAAATGAAGTTTTAAATCAATCTAAAGTATATATGAGTAAACTTGGTCTGACAGTTACCA
ATGCTTAATCAGTGAGGCACCTATCTCAGCGATCTGTCTATTTCGTTCATCCATAGTTGCCTGACTGCCC
GTCGTGTAGATAACTACGATACGGGAGGGCTTACCATCTGGCCCCAGTGCTGCAATGATACCGCGAGACC
CACGCTCACCGGCTCCAGATTTATCAGCAATAAACCAGCCAGCCGGAAGGGCCGAGCGCAGAAGTGGTCC
TGCAACTTTATCCGCCTCCATCCAGTCTATTAATTGTTGCCGGGAAGCTAGAGTAAGTAGTTCGCCAGTT
AATAGTTTGCGCAACGTTGTTGCCATTGCTACAGGCATCGTGGTGTCACGCTCGTCGTTTGGTATGGCTT
CATTCAGCTCCGGTTCCCAACGATCAAGGCGAGTTACATGATCCCCCATGTTGTGAAAAAAAGCGGTTAG
CTCCTTCGGTCCTCCGATCGTTGTCAGAAGTAAGTTGGCCGCAGTGTTATCACTCATGGTTATGGCAGCA
CTGCATAATTCTCTTACTGTCATGCCATCCGTAAGATGCTTTTCTGTGACTGGTGAGTACTCAACCAAGT
CATTCTGAGAATAGTGTATGCGGCGACCGAGTTGCTCTTGCCCGGCGTCAATACGGGATAATACCGCGCC
ACATAGCAGAACTTTAAAAGTGCTCATCATTGGAAAACGTTCTTCGGGGCGAAAACTCTCAAGGATCTTA
CCGCTGTTGAGATCCAGTTCGATGTAACCCACTCGTGCACCCAACTGATCTTCAGCATCTTTTACTTTCA
CCAGCGTTTCTGGGTGAGCAAAAACAGGAAGGCAAAATGCCGCAAAAAAGGGAATAAGGGCGACACGGAA
ATGTTGAATACTCATACTCTTCCTTTTTCAATATTATTGAAGCATTTATCAGGGTTATTGTCTCATGAGC
GGATACATATTTGAATGTATTTAGAAAAATAAACAAATAGGGGTTCCGCGCACATTTCCCCGAAAAGTGC
CACCTGACGTCTAAGAAACCATTATTATCATGACATTAACCTATAAAAATAGGCGTATCACGAGGCCCTT
TCGTC
Features (pLannotate 1.2.2; 29 found; start..end, strand, type, name):
    137..187     +  misc_feature   bom (fragment): basis of mobility region from pBR322
    200..301     +  CDS            NFS1 (fragment): NFS1_YEAST - Also known as SPL1 From Saccharomyces cerevisiae (strain ATCC 204508 / S288c) (Baker's yeast).
    663..1757    -  CDS            LEU2: 3-isopropylmalate dehydrogenase, required for leucine biosynthesis; S. cerevisiae LEU2; yeast auxotrophic marker
   1770..2174    -  promoter       LEU2 promoter: S. cerevisiae LEU2
   2314..2391    -  CDS            YO192_YEAST (fragment): Experimental evidence at protein level: Swiss-Prot protein existence level 1. From Saccharomyces cerevisiae (strain ATCC 204508 / S288c) (Baker's yeast).
   2421..2473    +  misc_feature   bom (fragment): basis of mobility region from pBR322
   2474..2929    -  rep_origin     f1 ori (sequence partly withheld): f1 bacteriophage origin of replication; arrow indicates direction of (+) strand synthesis
   2937..3094    -  CDS            lacZα (fragment): LacZα fragment of β-galactosidase; lacZ fragment
   3097..3115    +  promoter       T7 promoter: promoter for bacteriophage T7 RNA polymerase
   3135..3576    +  promoter       GAL1 promoter: S. cerevisiae GAL1; inducible promoter, regulated by Gal4
   3591..3611    +  misc_feature   MCS (fragment): pBluescript multiple cloning site
   3615..3739    +  protein_bind   attR1: mutant version of attR; recombination site for the Gateway® LR reaction LR Clonase™
   3764..3794    +  promoter       lac UV5 promoter: E. coli lac promoter with an "up" mutation
   3818..3847    +  promoter       cat promoter (fragment): promoter of the E. coli cat gene encoding chloramphenicol acetyltransferase
   3848..4507    +  CDS            CmR: chloramphenicol acetyltransferase; cat; confers resistance to chloramphenicol
   4689..4847    +  CDS            ccdA (fragment): CCDA_ECO57 - Also known as H, letA. Experimental evidence at protein level: Swiss-Prot protein existence level 1. Antitoxin component of a type II toxin-antitoxin (TA) system which inhibits the post-segregational killing (PSK) of plasmid-free cells, also referred to as a plasmid addiction system. Binds to and blocks the activity of CcdB; will also remove bound CcdB protein from the CcdB-GyrA complex by forming a CcdA-CcdB complex, a process termed rejuvenation. Functions as a transcriptional corepressor for the ccdAB operon, repression also requires CcdB (By similarity). From Escherichia coli
   4852..5154    +  CDS            ccdB: CCDB_ECOLI - Also known as G, letB, letD. Experimental evidence at protein level: Swiss-Prot protein existence level 1. Toxic component of a type II toxin-antitoxin (TA) system, functioning in plasmid maintainence. Responsible for the post- segregational killing (PSK) of plasmid-free cells, also referred to as a plasmid addiction system. Half-life of over 2 hours. Cell killing by CcdB is accompanied by filamentation, defects in chromosome and plasmid segregation, defects in cell division, formation of anucleate cells, decreased DNA synthesis and plasmid loss. Interferes with the activity of DN
   5198..5322    -  protein_bind   attR2: mutant version of attR; recombination site for the Gateway® LR reaction LR Clonase™
   5326..5373    +  misc_feature   MCS (fragment): pBluescript multiple cloning site
   5374..5621    +  terminator     CYC1 terminator: S. cerevisiae CYC1; transcription terminator for CYC1
   5644..5662    -  promoter       T3 promoter: promoter for bacteriophage T3 RNA polymerase
   5707..5723    -  protein_bind   lac operator: The lac repressor binds to the lac operator to inhibit transcription in E. coli. This inhibition can be relieved by adding lactose or isopropyl-β-D-thiogalactopyranoside (IPTG). lac repressor encoded by lacI
   5731..5761    -  promoter       lac promoter: promoter for the E. coli lac operon
   5776..5797    -  protein_bind   CAP binding site: CAP binding activates transcription in the presence of cAMP. E. coli catabolite activator protein
   5810..5902    -  CDS            lacI (fragment): lac repressor; lacI; The lac repressor binds to the lac operator to inhibit transcription in E. coli. This inhibition can be relieved by adding lactose or isopropyl-β-D-thiogalactopyranoside (IPTG).
   6085..6673    -  rep_origin     ori: high-copy-number ColE1/pMB1/pBR322/pUC origin of replication
   6844..7704    -  CDS            AmpR: β-lactamase; bla; confers resistance to ampicillin, carbenicillin, and related antibiotics
   7705..7809    -  promoter       AmpR promoter: bla
   7904..35      +  CDS            rop (fragment) (across the origin): Rop protein, which maintains plasmids at low copy number; rop
