[The description below was written by a language model from this plasmid's Addgene catalogue record, the feature table of its GenBank file and pLannotate feature annotations shown in this document.]
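Description:
pAG305GAL-ccdB is an empty Gateway destination vector for galactose-inducible protein expression in Saccharomyces cerevisiae, built on the integrating yeast shuttle backbone pRS305. Consistent with the depositor's note that it is an integrating plasmid, the feature table shows no yeast replication origin or centromere, so stable maintenance in yeast depends on insertion into the genome, with the LEU2 gene and its own promoter serving as the auxotrophic marker for selection in leucine-deficient strains. In E. coli it replicates from a high-copy ColE1/pUC-type origin and carries ampicillin resistance. An f1 origin and remnants of the pBluescript lacZα/polylinker region, including flanking T7 and T3 promoters, are also present.

The expression unit consists of the GAL1 promoter, regulated by Gal4 and induced by galactose, followed by a Gateway cassette and the CYC1 transcription terminator. The cassette is bounded by attR1 and attR2 sites and contains a chloramphenicol resistance gene plus the ccdB toxin gene, which poisons DNA gyrase. For this reason the unrecombined vector must be propagated in ccdB-tolerant strains, under combined chloramphenicol and ampicillin selection. In an LR Clonase reaction, an open reading frame from an attL entry clone replaces the CmR-ccdB segment, and loss of ccdB provides counter-selection against unreacted vector in ordinary E. coli strains. No epitope tag or fluorescent reporter is annotated, so the inserted gene would be expressed without a vector-encoded fusion.

The vector belongs to a suite of yeast Gateway plasmids designed for high-throughput genetic analysis. The depositor's full sequence is described as a reference only, and the accompanying GenBank record covers just a short unannotated 613 bp portion.
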