Addgene plasmid #14137: pAG305GAL-ccdB
Purpose: (Empty Backbone)
Depositing lab: Susan Lindquist. Depositing organization: Whitehead Institute for Biomedical Research. Publication: A suite of Gateway cloning vectors for high-throughput genetic analysis in Saccharomyces cerevisiae. Alberti S, Gitler AD, Lindquist S. Yeast. 2007 Oct . 24(10):913-9. 10.1002/yea.1502 PubMed 17583893.
Backbone
  Vector backbone: pRS305
  Vector type: Yeast Expression ; Gateway Destination
  Selectable markers: LEU2
Growth in bacteria
  Bacterial resistance: Chloramphenicol and Ampicillin, 25 & 100 μg/mL
  Growth temperature: 37°C
  Growth strain: ccdB Survival
  Growth instructions: DB3.1, ccdB Survival
  Copy number: Unknown
Gene/Insert
  Gene/Insert name: None
  Cloning method: Gateway Cloning
  Sequencing primers: 5′ GAL1
Terms and licenses: Academic/Nonprofit Terms; Industry Terms: Not Available to Industry
Depositor comments: Type of plasmid: integrating. This plasmid contains the Gateway technology from Invitrogen; Invitrogen requires purchasing of Gateway Clonase for carrying out the Gateway recombinational cloning reaction http://www.invitrogen.com Please note that the full plasmid sequence is provided as a reference only, and may not match the exact sequence of the plasmid.
How to cite: pAG305GAL-ccdB was a gift from Susan Lindquist (Addgene plasmid # 14137 ; http://n2t.net/addgene:14137 ; RRID:Addgene_14137)
