LOCUS       Exported 613 bp ds-DNA linear SYN 29-MAY-2021
DEFINITION  synthetic linear DNA
ACCESSION   .
VERSION     .
KEYWORDS    pAG305GAL-ccdB
SOURCE      synthetic DNA construct
  ORGANISM  synthetic DNA construct
REFERENCE   1 (bases 1 to 613)
  TITLE     S cerevisiae Advanced Gateway Destination Vectors
REFERENCE   2 (bases 1 to 613)
  AUTHORS   .
  TITLE     Direct Submission
  JOURNAL   Exported May 29, 2021 from SnapGene Server 1.1.58
            http://www.snapgene.com
FEATURES             Location/Qualifiers
     source          1..613
                     /organism="synthetic DNA construct"
                     /mol_type="other DNA"
ORIGIN
        1 gagggaactt tcaccattat gggaaatggt tcaagaaggt attgacttaa actccatcaa
       61 atggtcaggt cattgagtgt tttttatttg ttgtattttt ttttttttag agaaaatcct
      121 ccaatatata aattaggaat catagtttca tgattttctg ttacacctaa ctttttgtgt
      181 ggtgccctcc tccttgtcaa tattaatgtt aaagtgcaat tctttttcct tatcacgttg
      241 agccattagt atcaatttgc ttacctgtat tcctttacat cctccttttt ctccttcttg
      301 ataaatgtat gtagattgcg tatatagttt cgtctaccct atgaacatat tccattttgt
      361 aatttcgtgt cgtttctatt atgaatttca tttataaagt ttatgtacaa atatcataaa
      421 aaaagagaat ctttttaagc aaggattttc ttaacttctt cggcgacagc atcaccgact
      481 tcggtggtac tgttggaacc acctaaatca ccagttctga tacctgcatc caaaaccttt
      541 ttaactgcat cttcaatggc cttaccttct tcaggcaagt tcaatgacaa tttcaacatc
      601 attgcagcag aca
//
