>Addgene plasmid #14137 | pAG305GAL-ccdB | addgene partial sequence | sequence record 20377 | 14137 with GW5
TAAAGTGTAAAGCCTGGGGGTGCCTAATGCGGCCGCCATAGTGACTGGATATGTTGTGTTTTACAGTATT
ATGTAGTCTGTTTTTTATGCAAAATCTAATTTAATATATTGATATTTATATCATTTTACGTTTCTCGTTC
AGCTTTTTTGTACAAACTTGTGATGGGGGATCCACTAGTTCTAGAATCCGGGGTTTTTTCTCCTTGACGT
TAAAGTATAGAGGTATATTAACAATTTTTTGTTGATACTTTTATTACATTTGAATAAGAAGTAATACAAA
CCGAAAATGTTGAAAGTATTAGTTAAAGTGGTTATGCAGTTTTTGCATTTATATATCTGTTAATAGATCA
AAAATCATCGCTTCGCTGATTAATTACCCCAGAAATAAGGCTAAAAAACTAATCGCATTATCATCCTATG
GTTGTTAATTTGATTCGTTCATTTGAAGGTTTGTGGGGCCAGGTTACTGCCAATTTTTCCTCTTCATAAC
CATAAAAGCTAGTATTGTAGAATCTTTATTGTTCGGAGCAGTGCGGCGCGAGGCACATCTGCGTTTCAGG
AACGCGACCGGTGA
