>Addgene plasmid #14137 | pAG305GAL-ccdB | addgene partial sequence | sequence record 20378 | 14137 with GW3
CGGGGAAGAGTGGCTGATCTCAGCCACCGCGAAAATGACATCAAAAACGCCATTAACCTGATGTTCTGGG
GAATATAAATGTCAGGCTCCCTTATACACAGCCAGTCTGCAGGTCGACCATAGTGACTGGATATGTTGTG
TTTTACAGTATTATGTAGTCTGTTTTTTATGCAAAATCTAATTTAATATATTGATATTTATATCATTTTA
CGTTTCTCGTTCAGCTTTCTTGTACAAAGTGGTGATGGGCTGCAGGAATTCGATATCAAGCTTATCGATA
CCGTCGACCTCGAGTCATGTAATTAGTTATGTCACGCTTACATTCACGCCCTCCCCCCACATCCGCTCTA
ACCGAAAAGGAAGGAGTTAGACAACCTGAAGTCTAGGTCCCTATTTATTTTTTTATAGTTATGTTAGTAT
TAAGAACGTTATTTATATTTCAAATTTTTCTTTTTTTTCTGTACAGACGCGTGTACGCATGTAACATTAT
ACTGAAAACCTTGCTTGAGAAGGTTTTGGGACGCTCGAAGGCTTTAATTTGCGGCCGTCGAGGGGGGGCC
CGGTACCACCTTTTGTTCCCTT
